>Addgene plasmid #37256 | pLK27 | addgene partial sequence | sequence record 48376 | SV40pA-Rev
AGCTCATAACAGTTACAACAACAATTGCATTCATTTTATGTTTCAGGTTCAGGGGGAGGTGTGGGAGGTT
TTTTAAAGCAAGTAAAACCTCTACAAATGTGGTATGGCTGATTATGATCAGTTATCTAGATCCGGTGGAT
CCCGGGCCCGCGGTACCGTCGACCTGCAGGCGGCCGCGAATTCACTAGTGATTTAGAGCCGAGGTCTCGG
CTGGGGTGGGGCAGTTAGTTAGTCACAGGCCAGAACTCCTGTGGGGTCTCTTTAAAATGCTAACACCCAG
GTTAAAAGACTTGGGGCAAGGGTGGTGCTGGAGCTGGCAGGGCCCCCACCCCAAGTCTGGGGGAGGTGCC
TGCTCCTCTAGGAGGGCACAGGGCCCAGGCCACGGCGCCCAGGCCTTACGGGGCGGCGGCTGCTGCACAG
TGCCACATCTTCAGGGCCCACAGCGCCGGGTGAGGGCCTGCCCAGAAGCACCAGAGCCACTTCTCCATCC
TCCTCCTGCGGGCCAGGGCTGGGAGATGGTTCCAGGGACCTCAACTCCTCAGCAAAGTCCGGTGACAGGC
GTCCCGGGGAGGTGCTGGTCTGGGGGCCAAGGTCTTCCACAGGGGTGGGCGACGGGGTGGGCGCAGGGGA
AGGGGCCTCGGCCAGTCGCTCCAGGGGCCCCCGCGTGCCCCGGCCTTCCTGGGACCTGCTGAGGACCATC
TGTGCTCGGAGAGCGTCCTGTTCCAATGACTTCATCCTGGCTGCCCTCCACAGCGCACGCTTCTCGGCCT
CCAGGGCCCGGAGCTCGGCAGGGGACAGGGCACGCTCGGGTGCCGGTGGCTCCGGACTCTGCACG
