>Addgene plasmid #37256 | pLK27 | addgene partial sequence | sequence record 50830 | EGFP-C 5'-CATGGTCCTGCTGGAGTTCGTG-3'
AGGGTCCGGACTCAGATCTCGAGCTCAAGCTTATGGAGGCCAGCACCGACGCAGCCCTGGAGGTGTCCCC
AGGTGTCATTGCCAACCCCTTTGCGGCAGGCATCGGCCACCGGAACAGCCTGGAGAGCATCTCTTCCATC
GACCGGGAGCTGAGCCCTGAGGGCCCAGGCAAGGAGAAGGAGCTGCCTGGACAGACCCTGCACTGGGGGC
CCGAGGCCACAGAAGCCGCAGGTCGGGGTCTGCAGCCCCTGAAGCTGGACTACCGCGCCCTGGCCGCCGT
GCCCAGCGCTGGCAGCGTGCAGAGGGTACCGTCTGGAGCAGCTGGAGGGAAGATGGCTGAATCTCCCTGC
TCCCCTAGTGGCCAGCAGCCGCCCTCCCCGCCTTCTCCGGATGAGCTGCCCGCCAATGTGAAGCAGGCCT
ACAGGGCCTTCGCGGCCGTGCCCACTTCTCACCCGCCTGAGGATGCCCCTGCCCAGCCCCCCACGCCTGG
GCCTGCAGCCTCCCCGGAGCAGCTGTCCTTCCGGGAGCGGCAGAAGTACTTTGAGCTGGAGGTGCGCGTG
CCCCAGGCCGAGGGCCCCCCTAAGCGCGTGTCCCTGGTGGGTGCTGACGACCTGCGGAAGATGCAGGAGG
AGGAAGCCAGAAAACTACAGCAGAAGAGAGCGCAGATGCTGCGGGAGGCGGCAGAGGCTGGGGCCGAAGC
GAGGCTCGCCCTGGACGGGGAGACGCTGGGCGAGGGGGAACAGGAGGATGAGCAGCCACCCTGGGCCAGC
CCGAGCCCCACCTCAAGGCAGAGCCCGGCGTCCCCCCGCCCCTGGGAGGTGGCGCCCCG
