[The description below was written by a language model from this plasmid's Addgene catalogue record.]
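Description:
pLK27 is a mammalian expression plasmid built on the pAdLox backbone, a roughly 4.2 kb shuttle vector. The pAdLox family is generally used to generate recombinant adenovirus through Cre/loxP-mediated recombination, although the record classifies this construct simply as a mammalian expression vector and provides no feature table listing the loxP site or adenoviral elements. In bacteria it is maintained as a high-copy plasmid under ampicillin selection. The record does not name a mammalian selection marker.

The payload is a fragment of human Scribble (SCRIB, also known as CRIB1, SCRB1, SCRIB1 or Vartul), a scaffolding protein involved in cell polarity. The insert of about 1.3 kb encodes only residues 1197–1630, the C-terminal portion of the protein rather than the full-length sequence. It was cloned between HindIII and MfeI sites, both of which are retained. EGFP is fused to the N terminus of the fragment, and the depositor's note "contains EGFP C-term" most likely refers to this EGFP-tagged C-terminal Scribble piece. Expression is driven by the CMV promoter, which gives strong constitutive transcription in most mammalian cell types. The use of an SV40 polyA reverse sequencing primer suggests that an SV40 polyadenylation signal lies downstream of the insert.

The associated publication maps the distinct domains through which Scribble associates with the polarity proteins Lgl2 and Vangl2. pLK27 therefore appears to be one of a series of domain-truncation constructs, with the fluorescent tag allowing the localisation of the isolated C-terminal region to be followed in cells and its binding partners to be examined.
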