Addgene plasmid #37256: pLK27
Depositing lab: Ann Hubbard. Depositing organization: Johns Hopkins University and School of Medicine. Publication: Scribble associates with two polarity proteins, Lgl2 and Vangl2, via distinct molecular domains. Kallay LM, McNickle A, Brennwald PJ, Hubbard AL, Braiterman LT. J Cell Biochem. 2006 Oct 1;99(2):647-64. 10.1002/jcb.20992 PubMed 16791850.
Backbone
  Vector backbone: pAdLox GI 1488684
  Backbone size w/o insert (bp): 4224
  Vector type: Mammalian Expression
Growth in bacteria
  Bacterial resistance: Ampicillin, 100 μg/mL
  Growth temperature: 37°C
  Growth strain: DH5alpha
  Copy number: High Copy
Gene/Insert
  Gene/Insert name: Scribble (alt name: CRIB1; SCRB1; SCRIB1; Vartul)
  Species: H. sapiens (human)
  Insert size (bp): 1299
  Mutation: aa 1197-1630
  GenBank ID: 23513
  Entrez Gene: SCRIB (a.k.a. CRIB1, SCRB1, SCRIB1, Vartul, oSCRIB)
  Promoter: CMV
  Tag / fusion protein: EGFP (N terminal on insert)
  Cloning method: Restriction Enzyme; 5′ cloning site HindIII (not destroyed); 3′ cloning site MfeI (not destroyed)
  Sequencing primers: 5′ EGFP-C; 3′ SV40pA-Rev
Terms and licenses: Academic/Nonprofit Terms; Industry Terms: Not Available to Industry
Depositor comments: contains EGFP C-term
How to cite: pLK27 was a gift from Ann Hubbard (Addgene plasmid # 37256 ; http://n2t.net/addgene:37256 ; RRID:Addgene_37256)
